>Addgene plasmid #104607 | pJC-20xUAS-TALE3-VP64-P10 | depositor full sequence | sequence record 198429 | pJC-20xUAS-TALE3-VP64-P10 sequence 11806 bps
GACTCAGGTGGCACTTTTCGGGGAAATGTGCGCGGAACCCCTATTTGTTTATTTTTCTAAATACATTCAA
ATATGTATCCGCTCATGAGACAATAACCCTGATAAATGCTTCAATAATATTGAAAAAGGAAGAGTATGAG
TATTCAACATTTCCGTGTCGCCCTTATTCCCTTTTTTGCGGCATTTTGCCTTCCTGTTTTTGCTCACCCA
GAAACGCTGGTGAAAGTAAAAGATGCTGAAGATCAGTTGGGTGCACGAGTGGGTTACATCGAACTGGATC
TCAACAGCGGTAAGATCCTTGAGAGTTTTCGCCCCGAAGAACGTTTTCCAATGATGAGCACTTTTAAAGT
TCTGCTATGTGGCGCGGTATTATCCCGTATTGACGCCGGGCAAGAGCAACTCGGTCGCCGCATACACTAT
TCTCAGAATGACTTGGTTGAGTACTCACCAGTCACAGAAAAGCATCTTACGGATGGCATGACAGTAAGAG
AATTATGCAGTGCTGCCATAACCATGAGTGATAACACTGCGGCCAACTTACTTCTGACAACGATCGGAGG
ACCGAAGGAGCTAACCGCTTTTTTGCACAACATGGGGGATCATGTAACTCGCCTTGATCGTTGGGAACCG
GAGCTGAATGAAGCCATACCAAACGACGAGCGTGACACCACGATGCCTGTAGCAATGGCAACAACGTTGC
GCAAACTATTAACTGGCGAACTACTTACTCTAGCTTCCCGGCAACAATTAATAGACTGGATGGAGGCGGA
TAAAGTTGCAGGACCACTTCTGCGCTCGGCCCTTCCGGCTGGCTGGTTTATTGCTGATAAATCTGGAGCC
GGTGAGCGTGGGTCTCGCGGTATCATTGCAGCACTGGGGCCAGATGGTAAGCCCTCCCGTATCGTAGTTA
TCTACACGACGGGGAGTCAGGCAACTATGGATGAACGAAATAGACAGATCGCTGAGATAGGTGCCTCACT
GATTAAGCATTGGTAACTGTCAGACCAAGTTTACTCATATATACTTTAGATTGATTTAAAACTTCATTTT
TAATTTAAAAGGATCTAGGTGAAGATCCTTTTTGATAATCTCATGACCAAAATCCCTTAACGTGAGTTTT
CGTTCCACTGAGCGTCAGACCCCGTAGAAAAGATCAAAGGATCTTCTTGAGATCCTTTTTTTCTGCGCGT
AATCTGCTGCTTGCAAACAAAAAAACCACCGCTACCAGCGGTGGTTTGTTTGCCGGATCAAGAGCTACCA
ACTCTTTTTCCGAAGGTAACTGGCTTCAGCAGAGCGCAGATACCAAATACTGTTCTTCTAGTGTAGCCGT
AGTTAGGCCACCACTTCAAGAACTCTGTAGCACCGCCTACATACCTCGCTCTGCTAATCCTGTTACCAGT
GGCTGCTGCCAGTGGCGATAAGTCGTGTCTTACCGGGTTGGACTCAAGACGATAGTTACCGGATAAGGCG
CAGCGGTCGGGCTGAACGGGGGGTTCGTGCACACAGCCCAGCTTGGAGCGAACGACCTACACCGAACTGA
GATACCTACAGCGTGAGCTATGAGAAAGCGCCACGCTTCCCGAAGGGAGAAAGGCGGACAGGTATCCGGT
AAGCGGCAGGGTCGGAACAGGAGAGCGCACGAGGGAGCTTCCAGGGGGAAACGCCTGGTATCTTTATAGT
CCTGTCGGGTTTCGCCACCTCTGACTTGAGCGTCGATTTTTGTGATGCTCGTCAGGGGGGCGGAGCCTAT
GGAAAAACGCCAGCAACGCGGCCTTTTTACGGTTCCTGGCCTTTTGCTGGCCTTTTGCTCACATGTTACC
GTCGACGATGTAGGTCACGGTCTCGAAGCCGCGGTGCGGGTGCCAGGGCGTGCCCTTGGGCTCCCCGGGC
GCGTACTCCACCTCACCCATCTGGTCCATCATGATGAACGGGTCGAGGTGGCGGTAGTTGATCCCGGCGA
ACGCGCGGCGCACCGGGAAGCCCTCGCCCTCGAAACCGCTGGGCGCGGTGGTCACGGTGAGCACGGGACG
TGCGACGGCGTCGGCGGGTGCGGATACGCGGGGCAGCGTCAGCGGGTTCTCGACGGTCACGGCGGGCATG
TCGACAAGCCGAACATATGGGCGCGCCTAGTATGTATGTAAGTTAATAAAACCCATTTTTGCGGAAAGTA
GATAAAAAAAACATTTTTTTTTTTTACTGCACTGGATATCATTGAACTTATCTGATCAGTTTTAAATTTA
CTTCGATCCAAGGGTATTTGATGTACCAGGTTCTTTCGATTACCTCTCACTCAAAATGACATTCCACTCA
AAGTCAGCGCTGTTTGCCTCCTTCTCTGTCCACAGAAATATCGCCGTCTCTTTCGCCGCTGCGTCCGCTA
TCTCTTTCGCCACCGTTTGTAGCGTTACGTAGCGTCAATGTCCGCCTTCAGTTGCATTTTGTCAGCGGTT
TCGTGACGAAGCTCCAAGCGGTTTACGCCATCAATTAAACACAAAGTGCTGTGCCAAAACTCCTCTCGCT
TCTTATTTTTGTTTGTTTTTTGAGTGATTGGGGTGGTGATTGGTTTTGGGTGGGTAAGCAGGGGAAAGTG
TGAAAAATCCCGGCAATGGGCCAAGAGGATCAGGAGCTATTAATTCGCGGAGGCAGCAAACACCCATCTG
CCGAGCATCTGAACAATGTGAGTAGTACATGTGCATACATCTTAAGTTCACTTGATCTATAGGAACTGCG
ATTGCAACATCAAATTGTATGCGGCGTGAGAACTGCGACCCACAAAAATCCCAAACCGCAATTGCACAAA
CAAATAGTGACACGAAACAGATTATTCTGGTAGCTGTTCTCGCTATATAAGACAATTTTTGAGATCATAT
CATGATCAAGACATCTAAAGGCATTCATTTTCGACTATATTCTTTTTTACAAAAAATATAACAACCAGAT
ATTTTAAGCTGATCCTAGATGCACAAAAAATAAATAAAAGTATAAACCTACTTCGTAGGATACTTCGGGG
TACTTTTTGTTCGGGGTTAGATGAGCATAACGCTAGTAGTTGATATTTGAGATCCCCTATCATTGCAGGG
TGACAGCGGAGCGGCTTCGCAGAGCTGCATTAACCAGGGCTTCGGGCAGGCCAAAAACTACGGCACGCTC
CGGCCACCCAGTCCGCCGGAGGACTCCGGTTCAGGGAGCGGCCAACTAGCCGAGAACCTCACCTATGCCT
GGCACAATATGGACATCTTTGGGGCGGTCAATCAGCCGGGCTCCGGATGGCGGCAGCTGGTCAACCGGAC
ACGCGGACTATTCTGCAACGAGCGACACATACCGGCGCCCAGGAAACATTTGCTCAAGAACGGTGAGTTT
CTATTCGCAGTCGGCTGATCTGTGTGAAATCTTAATAAAGGGTCCAATTACCAATTTGAAACTCAGTTTG
CGGCGTGGCCTATCCGGGCGAACTTTTGGCCGTGATGGGCAGTTCCGGTGCCGGAAAGACGACCCTGCTG
AATGCCCTTGCCTTTCGATCGCCGCAGGGCATCCAAGTATCGCCATCCGGGATGCGACTGCTCAATGGCC
AACCTGTGGACGCCAAGGAGATGCAGGCCAGGTGCGCCTATGTCCAGCAGGATGACCTCTTTATCGGCTC
CCTAACGGCCAGGGAACACCTGATTTTCCAAGCCATGGTGCGGATGCCACGACATCTGACCTATCGGCAG
CGAGTGGCCCGCGTGGATCAGGTGATCCAGGAGCTTTCGCTCAGCAAATGTCAGCACACGATCATCGGTG
TGCCCGGCAGGGTGAAAGGTCTGTCCGGCGGAGAAAGGAAGCGTCTGGCATTCGCCTCCGAGGCTCTAAC
CGATCCGCCGCTTCTGATCTGCGATGAGCCCACCTCCGGACTGGACTCCTTTACCGCCCACAGCGTCGTC
CAGGTGCTGAAGAAGCTGTCGCAGAAGGGCAAGACCGTCATCCTGACCATTCATCAGCCGTCTTCCGAGC
TGTTTGAGCTCTTTGACAAGATCCTTCTGATGGCCGAGGGCAGGGTAGCTTTCTTGGGCACTCCCAGCGA
AGCCGTCGACTTCTTTTCCTAGTGAGTTCGATGTGTTTATTAAGGGTATCTAGTATTACATAACATCTCA
ACTCCTATCCAGCGTGGGTGCCCAGTGTCCTACCAACTACAATCCGGCGGACTTTTACGTACAGGTGTTG
GCCGTTGTGCCCGGACGGGAGATCGAGTCCCGTGATCGGATCGCCAAGATATGCGACAATTTTGCCATTA
GCAAAGTAGCCCGGGATATGGAGCAGTTGTTGGCCACCAAAAATCTGGAGAAGCCACTGGAGCAGCCGGA
GAATGGGTACACCTACAAGGCCACCTGGTTCATGCAGTTCCGGGCGGTCCTGTGGCGATCCTGGCTGTCG
GTGCTCAAGGAACCACTCCTCGTAAAAGTGCGACTTATTCAGACAACGGTGAGTGGTTCCAGTGGAAACA
AATGATATAACGCTTACAATTCTTGGAAACAAATTCGCTAGATTTTAGATAGAATTGCCTGATTCCACAC
CCTTCTTAGTTTTTTTCAATGAGATGTATAGTTTATAGTTTTGCAGAAGATAAATAAATTTCATTTAACT
CGCGAATATTAATGAGATGCGAGTAACATTTTAATTTGCAGATGGTTGCCATCTTGATTGGCCTCATCTT
TTTGGGCCAACAACTCACGCAAGTGGGTGTGATGAATATCAACGGAGCCATCTTCCTCTTCCTGACCAAC
ATGACCTTTCAAAACGTCTTTGCCACGATAAATGTAAGTCATGTTTAGAATACATTTGCATTTCAATAAT
TTACTAACTTTCTAATGAATCGATTCGATTTAGGTGTTCACCTCAGAGCTGCCAGTTTTTATGAGGGAGG
CCCGAAGTCGACTTTATCGCTGTGACACATACTTTCTGGGCAAAACGATTGCCGAATTGCCGCTTTTTCT
CACAGTGCCACTGGTCTTCACGGCGATTGCCTATCCGATGATCGGACTGCGGGCCGGAGTGCTGCACTTC
TTCAACTGCCTGGCGCTGGTCACTCTGGTGGCCAATGTGTCAACGTCCTTCGGATATCTAATATCCTGCG
CCAGCTCCTCGACCTCGATGGCGCTGTCTGTGGGTCCGCCGGTTATCATACCATTCCTGCTCTTTGGCGG
CTTCTTCTTGAACTCGGGCTCGGTGCCAGTATACCTCAAATGGTTGTCGTACCTCTCATGGTTCCGTTAC
GCCAACGAGGGTCTGCTGATTAACCAATGGGCGGACGTGGAGCCGGGCGAAATTAGCTGCACATCGTCGA
ACACCACGTGCCCCAGTTCGGGCAAGGTCATCCTGGAGACGCTTAACTTCTCCGCCGCCGATCTGCCGCT
GGACTACGTGGGTCTGGCCATTCTCATCGTGAGCTTCCGGGTGCTCGCATATCTGGCTCTAAGACTTCGG
GCCCGACGCAAGGAGTAGCCGACATATATCCGAAATAACTGCTTGTTTTTTTTTTTTACCATTATTACCA
TCGTGTTTACTGTTTATTGCCCCCTCAAAAAGCTAATGTAATTATATTTGTGCCAATAAAAACAAGATAT
GACCTATAGAATACAAGTATTTCCCCTTCGAACATCCCCACAAGTAGACTTTGGATTTGTCTTCTAACCA
AAAGACTTACACACCTGCATACCTTACATCAAAAACTCGTTTATCGCTACATAAAACACCGGGATATATT
TTTTATATACATACTTTTCAAATCGCGCGCCCTCTTCATAATTCACCTCCACCACACCACGTTTCGTAGT
TGCTCTTTCGCTGTCTCCCACCCGCTCTCCGCAACACATTCACCTTTTGTTCGACGACCTTGGAGCGACT
GTCGTTAGTTCCGCGCGATTCGGTTCGCTCAAATGGTTCCGAGTGGTTCATTTCGTCTCAATAGAAATTA
GTAATAAATATTTGTATGTACAATTTATTTGCTCCAATATATTTGTATATATTTCCCTCACAGCTATATT
TATTCTAATTTAATATTATGACTTTTTAAGGTAATTTTTTGTGACCTGTTCGGAGTGATTAGCGTTACAA
TTTGAACTGAAAGTGACATCCAGTGTTTGTTCCTTGTGTAGATGCATCTCAAAAAAATGGTGGGCATAAT
AGTGTTGTTTATATATATCAAAAATAACAACTATAATAATAAGAATACATTTAATTTAGAAAATGCTTGG
ATTTCACTGGAACTAGGGCGCGCCTCCGGAACATAATGGTGCAGGGCGCTGACTTCCGCGTTTCCAGACT
TTACGAAACACGGAAACCGAAGACCATTCATGTTGTTGCTCAGGTCGCAGACGTTTTGCAGCAGCAGTCG
CTTCACGTTCGCTCGCGTATCGGTGATTCATTCTGCTAACCAGTAAGGCAACCCCGCCAGCCTAGCCGGG
TCCTCAACGACAGGAGCACGATCATGCGCACCCGTGGCCAGGGCCGCAAGCTTGCATGCCTGCAGGTCGG
AGTACTGTCCTCCGAGCGGAGTACTGTCCTCCGAGCGGAGTACTGTCCTCCGAGCGGAGTACTGTCCTCC
GAGCGGAGTACTGTCCTCCGAGCGGAGACTCTAGCCCTAGGGCATGCCTGCAGGTCGGAGTACTGTCCTC
CGAGCGGAGTACTGTCCTCCGAGCGGAGTACTGTCCTCCGAGCGGAGTACTGTCCTCCGAGCGGAGTACT
GTCCTCCGAGCGGAGACTCTAGCGCTAGCGCATGCCTGCAGGTCGGAGTACTGTCCTCCGAGCGGAGTAC
TGTCCTCCGAGCGGAGTACTGTCCTCCGAGCGGAGTACTGTCCTCCGAGCGGAGTACTGTCCTCCGAGCG
GAGACTCTAGCACTAGTGCATGCCTGCAGGTCGGAGTACTGTCCTCCGAGCGGAGTACTGTCCTCCGAGC
GGAGTACTGTCCTCCGAGCGGAGTACTGTCCTCCGAGCGGAGTACTGTCCTCCGAGCGGAGACTCTAGCG
ACGTCGAGCGCCGGAGTATAAATAGAGGCGCTTCGTCTACGGAGCGACAATTCAATTCAAACAAGCAAAG
TGAACACGTCGCTAAGCGAAAGCTAAGCAAATAAACAAGCGCAGCTGAACAAGCTAAACAATCTGCAGTA
AAGTGCAAGTTAAAGTGAATCAATTAAAAGTAACCAGCAACCAAGTAAATCAACTGCAACTACTGAAATC
TGCCAAGAAGTAATTATTGAATACAAGAAGAGAACTCTGAATAGATCTAAAAGGTAGGTTCAACCACTGA
TGCCTAGGCACACCGAAACGACTAACCCTAATTCTTATCCTTTACTTCAGGCGGCCGCGGCTCGAGCTCG
AGATGGCTTCCTCCCCTCCAAAGAAAAAGAGAAAGGTTAGTTGGAAGGACGCAAGTGGTTGGTCTAGAAT
GCATGCGGATCCCATTCGTCCGCGCAGGCCAAGTCCTGCCCGCGAGCTTCTGCCCGGACCCCAACCGGAT
AGGGTTCAGCCGACTGCAGATCGTGGGGTGTCTGCGCCTGCTGGCAGCCCTCTGGATGGCTTGCCCGCTC
GGCGGACGGTGTCCCGGACCCGGCTGCCATCTCCCCCTGCGCCCTCACCTGCGTTCTCGGCGGGCAGCTT
CAGCGATCTGCTCCGTCCGTTCGATCCGTCGCTTCTTGATACATCGCTTCTTGATTCGATGCCTGCCGTC
GGCACGCCGCATACAGCGGCTGCCCCAGCAGAGTGGGATGAGGCGCAATCGGCTCTGCGTGCAGCCGATG
ACCCGCCACCCACCGTGCGTGTCGCTGTCACTGCCGCGCGGCCGCCGCGCGCCAAGCCGGCCCCGCGACG
GCGTGCTGCGCAACCCTCCGACGCTTCGCCGGCCGCGCAGGTGGATCTACGCACGCTCGGCTACAGTCAG
CAGCAGCAAGAGAAGATCAAACCGAAGGTGCGTTCGACAGTGGCGCAGCACCACGAGGCACTGGTGGGCC
ATGGGTTTACACACGCGCACATCGTTGCGCTCAGCCAACACCCGGCAGCGTTAGGGACCGTCGCTGTCAC
GTATCAGCACATAATCACGGCGTTGCCAGAGGCGACACACGAAGACATCGTTGGCGTCGGCAAACAGTGG
TCCGGCGCACGCGCCCTGGAGGCCTTGCTCACGGATGCGGGGGAGTTGAGAGGTCCGCCGTTACAGTTGG
ACACAGGCCAACTTGTGAAGATTGCAAAACGTGGCGGCGTGACCGCAATGGAGGCAGTGCATGCATCGCG
CAATGCACTGACGGGTGCCCCCCTGAACCTGACCCCGGACCAAGTGGTGGCTATCGCCAGCAACATTGGC
GGCAAGCAAGCGCTCGAAACGGTGCAGCGGCTGTTGCCGGTGCTGTGCCAGGACCATGGCCTGACTCCGG
ACCAAGTGGTGGCTATCGCCAGCCACGATGGCGGCAAGCAAGCGCTCGAAACGGTGCAGCGGCTGTTGCC
GGTGCTGTGCCAGGACCATGGCCTGACTCCGGACCAAGTGGTGGCTATCGCCAGCCACGATGGCGGCAAG
CAAGCGCTCGAAACGGTGCAGCGGCTGTTGCCGGTGCTGTGCCAGGACCATGGCCTGACCCCGGACCAAG
TGGTGGCTATCGCCAGCAACAATGGCGGCAAGCAAGCGCTCGAAACGGTGCAGCGGCTGTTGCCGGTGCT
GTGCCAGGACCATGGCCTGACCCCGGACCAAGTGGTGGCTATCGCCAGCAACGGTGGCGGCAAGCAAGCG
CTCGAAACGGTGCAGCGGCTGTTGCCGGTGCTGTGCCAGGACCATGGCCTGACCCCGGACCAAGTGGTGG
CTATCGCCAGCAACAATGGCGGCAAGCAAGCGCTCGAAACGGTGCAGCGGCTGTTGCCGGTGCTGTGCCA
GGACCATGGCCTGACTCCGGACCAAGTGGTGGCTATCGCCAGCCACGATGGCGGCAAGCAAGCGCTCGAA
ACGGTGCAGCGGCTGTTGCCGGTGCTGTGCCAGGACCATGGCCTGACCCCGGACCAAGTGGTGGCTATCG
CCAGCAACATTGGCGGCAAGCAAGCGCTCGAAACGGTGCAGCGGCTGTTGCCGGTGCTGTGCCAGGACCA
TGGCCTGACCCCGGACCAAGTGGTGGCTATCGCCAGCAACAATGGCGGCAAGCAAGCGCTCGAAACGGTG
CAGCGGCTGTTGCCGGTGCTGTGCCAGGACCATGGCCTGACCCCGGACCAAGTGGTGGCTATCGCCAGCA
ACGGTGGCGGCAAGCAAGCGCTCGAAACGGTGCAGCGGCTGTTGCCGGTGCTGTGCCAGGACCATGGCCT
GACCCCGGACCAAGTGGTGGCTATCGCCAGCAACATTGGCGGCAAGCAAGCGCTCGAAACGGTGCAGCGG
CTGTTGCCGGTGCTGTGCCAGGACCATGGCCTGACCCCGGACCAAGTGGTGGCTATCGCCAGCAACAATG
GCGGCAAGCAAGCGCTCGAAACGGTGCAGCGGCTGTTGCCGGTGCTGTGCCAGGACCATGGCCTGACTCC
GGACCAAGTGGTGGCTATCGCCAGCCACGATGGCGGCAAGCAAGCGCTCGAAACGGTGCAGCGGCTGTTG
CCGGTGCTGTGCCAGGACCATGGCCTGACCCCGGACCAAGTGGTGGCTATCGCCAGCAACAATGGCGGCA
AGCAAGCGCTCGAAACGGTGCAGCGGCTGTTGCCGGTGCTGTGCCAGGACCATGGCCTGACTCCGGACCA
AGTGGTGGCTATCGCCAGCCACGATGGCGGCAAGCAAGCGCTCGAAACGGTGCAGCGGCTGTTGCCGGTG
CTGTGCCAGGACCATGGCCTGACTCCGGACCAAGTGGTGGCTATCGCCAGCCACGATGGCGGCAAGCAAG
CGCTCGAAACGGTGCAGCGGCTGTTGCCGGTGCTGTGCCAGGACCATGGCCTGACCCCGGACCAAGTGGT
GGCTATCGCCAGCAACAATGGCGGCAAGCAAGCGCTCGAAACGGTGCAGCGGCTGTTGCCGGTGCTGTGC
CAGGACCATGGCCTGACCCCGGACCAAGTGGTGGCTATCGCCAGCAACGGTGGCGGCAAGCAAGCGCTCG
AAACGGTGCAGCGGCTGTTGCCGGTGCTGTGCCAGGACCATGGCCTGACCCCGGACCAAGTGGTGGCTAT
CGCCAGCAACGGTGGCGGCAAGCAAGCGCTCGAAAGCATTGTGGCCCAGCTGAGCCGGCCTGATCCGGCG
TTGGCCGCGTTGACCAACGACCACCTCGTCGCCTTGGCCTGCCTCGGCGGACGTCCTGCCATGGATGCAG
TGAAAAAGGGATTGCCGCACGCGCCGGAATTGATCAGAAGAGTCAATCGCCGTATTGGCGAACGCACGTC
CCATCGCGTTGCCGACTACGCGCAAGTGGTTCGCGTGCTGGAGTTTTTCCAGTGCCACTCCCACCCAGCG
TACGCATTTGATGAGGCCATGACGCAGTTCGGGATGAGCAGGAACGGGTTGGTACAGCTCTTTCGCAGAG
TGGGCGTCACCGAACTCGAAGCCCGCGGTGGAACGCTCCCCCCAGCCTCGCAGCGTTGGGACCGTATCCT
CCAGGCATCAGGGATGAAAAGGGCCAAACCGTCCCCTACTTCAGCTCAAACACCGGATCAGGCGTCTTTG
CATGCATTCGCCGATTCGCTGGAGCGTGACCTTGATGCGCCCAGCCCAATGCACGAGGGAGATCAGACGC
GGGCAAGCAGCCGTAAACGGTCCCGATCGGATCGTGCTGTCACCGGCCCCTCCGCACAGCAGGCTGTCGA
GGTGCGCGTTCCCGAACAGCGCGATGCGCTGCATTTGCCCCTCAGCTGGAGGGTAAAACGCCCGCGTACC
AGGATCTGGGGCGGCCTCCCGGATCCGATATCTAGATCCCAGGGTTCCGGACGGGCTGACGCATTGGACG
ATTTTGATCTGGATATGCTGGGAAGTGACGCCCTCGATGATTTTGACCTTGACATGCTTGGTTCGGATGC
CCTTGATGACTTTGACCTCGACATGCTCGGCAGTGACGCCCTTGATGATTTCGACCTGGACATGCTGATC
TAGAAATGAATCGTTTTTAAAATAACAAATCAATTGTTTTATAATATTCGTACGATTCTTTGATTATGTA
ATAAAATGTGATCATTAGGAAGATTACGAAAAATATAAAAAATATGAGTTCTGTGTGTATAACAAATGCT
GTAAACGCCACAATTGTGTTTGTTGCAAATAAACCCATGATTATTTGATTAAAATTGTTGTTTTCTTTGT
TCATAGACAATAGTGTGTTTTGCCTAAACGTGTACTGCATAAACTCCATGCGAGTGTATAGCGAGCTAGT
GGCTAACGCTTGCCCCACCAAAGTAGATTCGTCAAAATCCTCAATTTCATCACCCTCCTCCAAGTTTAAC
ATTTGGCCGTCGGAATTAACTTCTAAAGATGCCACATAATCTAATAAATGAAATAGAGATTCAAACGTGG
CGTCATCGTCCGTTTCGACCATTTCCGAAAAGAACTCGGGCATAAACTCTATGATTTCTCTGGACGTGGT
GTTGTCGAAACTCTCAAAGTACGCAGTCAGGAACGTGCGCGACATGTCGTCGGGAAACTCGCGCGGAAAC
ATGTTGTTGTAACCGAACGGGTCCCATAGCGCCAAAACCAAATCTGCCAGCGTCAATAGAATGAGCACGA
TGCCGACAATGGAGCTGGCTTGGATAGCGATTCGAGTTAACGAATTCTTGAAGACGAAAGGGCCTCGTGA
TACGCCTATTTTTATAGGTTAATGTCATGATAATAATGGTTTCTTA
Features (pLannotate 1.2.2; 15 found; start..end, strand, type, name):
     31..135     +  promoter       AmpR promoter: bla
    136..996     +  CDS            AmpR: β-lactamase; bla; confers resistance to ampicillin, carbenicillin, and related antibiotics
   1167..1755    +  rep_origin     ori: high-copy-number ColE1/pMB1/pBR322/pUC origin of replication
   1842..1911    +  protein_bind   attB: attB site for the φC31 integrase (Groth et al., 2000) phage φC31 integrase
   2606..5478    +  CDS            mini-white: Drosophila white gene eye color pigment; white; This is a modified version of the white gene lacking part of the first intron.
   6251..6406    +  CDS            YPB1_ECOLX (fragment): Protein predicted: Swiss-Prot protein existence level 4. From Escherichia coli.
   6488..6509    -  misc_feature   MCS (fragment): pUC18/19 multiple cloning site
   6508..6602    +  protein_bind   5X UAS: five tandem copies of the "ScaI site" 17-mer CGGAGTACTGTCCTCCG, an upstream activating sequence (UAS) that efficiently binds yeast Gal4 (Webster et al., 1988; Pfeiffer et al., 2010) GAL4
   6636..6730    +  protein_bind   5X UAS: five tandem copies of the "ScaI site" 17-mer CGGAGTACTGTCCTCCG, an upstream activating sequence (UAS) that efficiently binds yeast Gal4 (Webster et al., 1988; Pfeiffer et al., 2010) GAL4
   6764..6858    +  protein_bind   5X UAS: five tandem copies of the "ScaI site" 17-mer CGGAGTACTGTCCTCCG, an upstream activating sequence (UAS) that efficiently binds yeast Gal4 (Webster et al., 1988; Pfeiffer et al., 2010) GAL4
   6892..6986    +  protein_bind   5X UAS: five tandem copies of the "ScaI site" 17-mer CGGAGTACTGTCCTCCG, an upstream activating sequence (UAS) that efficiently binds yeast Gal4 (Webster et al., 1988; Pfeiffer et al., 2010) GAL4
   7011..7249    +  promoter       hsp70 promoter: Drosophila melanogaster hsp70Bb promoter
   7264..7330    +  intron         Mhc intron: modified Drosophila myosin heavy chain intron 16 (Pfeiffer et al., 2010)
   7428..10877   +  CDS            avrBs3: AVRB3_XANEU - Experimental evidence at protein level: Swiss-Prot protein existence level 1. Avirulence protein. Acts as a transcription factor in C.annuum plants. In susceptible plants lacking the Bs3 resistance gene induces expression of a number of genes, including genes homologous to a family of auxin-induced genes, alpha-expansin genes, pectate lyase, anthocyanidin glucoside rhamnosyl transferase and at least one transcription factor, UPA20. Their expression leads to plant hypertrophy in mesophyll cells, probably mainly mediated by UPA20 (PubMed:17962565). In resistant plants induces the h
  11080..11745   -  CDS            P74 (fragment): PIF0_NPVAC - Experimental evidence at protein level: Swiss-Prot protein existence level 1. Plays an essential role for oral infectivity of occlusion- derived virus (ODV) and functions also in host midgut attachment and fusion by binding to a specific host receptor. From Autographa californica nuclear polyhedrosis virus (AcMNPV).
