>Addgene plasmid #104607 | pJC-20xUAS-TALE3-VP64-P10 | addgene full sequence | sequence record 202466 | Addgene NGS Result
GACTCAGGTGGCACTTTTCGGGGAAATGTGCGCGGAACCCCTATTTGTTTATTTTTCTAAATACATTCAA
ATATGTATCCGCTCATGAGACAATAACCCTGATAAATGCTTCAATAATATTGAAAAAGGAAGAGTATGAG
TATTCAACATTTCCGTGTCGCCCTTATTCCCTTTTTTGCGGCATTTTGCCTTCCTGTTTTTGCTCACCCA
GAAACGCTGGTGAAAGTAAAAGATGCTGAAGATCAGTTGGGTGCACGAGTGGGTTACATCGAACTGGATC
TCAACAGCGGTAAGATCCTTGAGAGTTTTCGCCCCGAAGAACGTTTTCCAATGATGAGCACTTTTAAAGT
TCTGCTATGTGGCGCGGTATTATCCCGTATTGACGCCGGGCAAGAGCAACTCGGTCGCCGCATACACTAT
TCTCAGAATGACTTGGTTGAGTACTCACCAGTCACAGAAAAGCATCTTACGGATGGCATGACAGTAAGAG
AATTATGCAGTGCTGCCATAACCATGAGTGATAACACTGCGGCCAACTTACTTCTGACAACGATCGGAGG
ACCGAAGGAGCTAACCGCTTTTTTGCACAACATGGGGGATCATGTAACTCGCCTTGATCGTTGGGAACCG
GAGCTGAATGAAGCCATACCAAACGACGAGCGTGACACCACGATGCCTGTAGCAATGGCAACAACGTTGC
GCAAACTATTAACTGGCGAACTACTTACTCTAGCTTCCCGGCAACAATTAATAGACTGGATGGAGGCGGA
TAAAGTTGCAGGACCACTTCTGCGCTCGGCCCTTCCGGCTGGCTGGTTTATTGCTGATAAATCTGGAGCC
GGTGAGCGTGGGTCTCGCGGTATCATTGCAGCACTGGGGCCAGATGGTAAGCCCTCCCGTATCGTAGTTA
TCTACACGACGGGGAGTCAGGCAACTATGGATGAACGAAATAGACAGATCGCTGAGATAGGTGCCTCACT
GATTAAGCATTGGTAACTGTCAGACCAAGTTTACTCATATATACTTTAGATTGATTTAAAACTTCATTTT
TAATTTAAAAGGATCTAGGTGAAGATCCTTTTTGATAATCTCATGACCAAAATCCCTTAACGTGAGTTTT
CGTTCCACTGAGCGTCAGACCCCGTAGAAAAGATCAAAGGATCTTCTTGAGATCCTTTTTTTCTGCGCGT
AATCTGCTGCTTGCAAACAAAAAAACCACCGCTACCAGCGGTGGTTTGTTTGCCGGATCAAGAGCTACCA
ACTCTTTTTCCGAAGGTAACTGGCTTCAGCAGAGCGCAGATACCAAATACTGTTCTTCTAGTGTAGCCGT
AGTTAGGCCACCACTTCAAGAACTCTGTAGCACCGCCTACATACCTCGCTCTGCTAATCCTGTTACCAGT
GGCTGCTGCCAGTGGCGATAAGTCGTGTCTTACCGGGTTGGACTCAAGACGATAGTTACCGGATAAGGCG
CAGCGGTCGGGCTGAACGGGGGGTTCGTGCACACAGCCCAGCTTGGAGCGAACGACCTACACCGAACTGA
GATACCTACAGCGTGAGCTATGAGAAAGCGCCACGCTTCCCGAAGGGAGAAAGGCGGACAGGTATCCGGT
AAGCGGCAGGGTCGGAACAGGAGAGCGCACGAGGGAGCTTCCAGGGGGAAACGCCTGGTATCTTTATAGT
CCTGTCGGGTTTCGCCACCTCTGACTTGAGCGTCGATTTTTGTGATGCTCGTCAGGGGGGCGGAGCCTAT
GGAAAAACGCCAGCAACGCGGCCTTTTTACGGTTCCTGGCCTTTTGCTGGCCTTTTGCTCACATGTTACC
GTCGACGATGTAGGTCACGGTCTCGAAGCCGCGGTGCGGGTGCCAGGGCGTGCCCTTGGGCTCCCCGGGC
GCGTACTCCACCTCACCCATCTGGTCCATCATGATGAACGGGTCGAGGTGGCGGTAGTTGATCCCGGCGA
ACGCGCGGCGCACCGGGAAGCCCTCGCCCTCGAAACCGCTGGGCGCGGTGGTCACGGTGAGCACGGGACG
TGCGACGGCGTCGGCGGGTGCGGATACGCGGGGCAGCGTCAGCGGGTTCTCGACGGTCACGGCGGGCATG
TCGACAAGCCGAACATATGGGCGCGCCTAGTATGTATGTAAGTTAATAAAACCCATTTTTGCGGAAAGTA
GATAAAAAAAACATTTTTTTTTTTTACTGCACTGGATATCATTGAACTTATCTGATCAGTTTTAAATTTA
CTTCGATCCAAGGGTATTTGATGTACCAGGTTCTTTCGATTACCTCTCACTCAAAATGACATTCCACTCA
AAGTCAGCGCTGTTTGCCTCCTTCTCTGTCCACAGAAATATCGCCGAGTCTTTCGCCGCTGCGTCCGCTA
TCTCTTTCGCCACCGTTTGTAGCGTTACGTAGCGTCAATGTCCGCCTTCAGTTGCATTTTGTCAGCGGTT
TCGTGACGAAGCTCCAAGCGGTTTACGCCATCAATTAAACACAAAGTGCTGTGCCAAAACTCCTCTCGCT
TCTTATTTTTGTTTGTTTTTTGAGTGATTGGGGTGGTGATTGGTTTTGGGTGGGTAAGCAGGGGAAAGTG
TGAAAAATCCCGGCAATGGGCCAAGAGGATCAGGAGCTATTAATTCGCGGAGGCAGCAAACACCCATCTG
CCGAGCATCTGAACAATGTGAGTAGTACATGTGCATACATCTTAAGTTCACTTGATCTATAGGAACTGCG
ATTGCAACATCAAATTGTCTGCGGCGTGAGAACTGCGACCCACAAAAATCCCAAACCGCAATTGCACAAA
CAAATAGTGACACGAAACAGATTATTCTGGTAGCTGTTCTCGCTATATAAGACAATTTTTGAGATCATAT
CATGATCAAGACATCTAAAGGCATTCATTTTCGACTATATTCTTTTTTACAAAAAATATAACAACCAGAT
ATTTTAAGCTGATCCTAGATGCACAAAAAATAAATAAAAGTATAAACCTACTTCGTAGGATACTTCGGGG
TACTTTTTGTTCGGGGTTAGATGAGCATAACGCTTGTAGTTGATATTTGAGATCCCCTATCATTGCAGGG
TGACAGCGGAGCGGCTTCGCAGAGCTGCATTAACCAGGGCTTCGGGCAGGCCAAAAACTACGGCACGCTC
CGGCCACCCAGTCCGCCGGAGGACTCCGGTTCAGGGAGCGGCCAACTAGCCGAGAACCTCACCTATGCCT
GGCACAATATGGACATCTTTGGGGCGGTCAATCAGCCGGGCTCCGGATGGCGGCAGCTGGTCAACCGGAC
ACGCGGACTATTCTGCAACGAGCGACACATACCGGCGCCCAGGAAACATTTGCTCAAGAACGGTGAGTTT
CTATTCGCAGTCGGCTGATCTGTGTGAAATCTTAATAAAGGGTCCAATTACCAATTTGAAACTCAGTTTG
CGGCGTGGCCTATCCGGGCGAACTTTTGGCCGTGATGGGCAGTTCCGGTGCCGGAAAGACGACCCTGCTG
AATGCCCTTGCCTTTCGATCGCCGCAGGGCATCCAAGTATCGCCATCCGGGATGCGACTGCTCAATGGCC
AACCTGTGGACGCCAAGGAGATGCAGGCCAGGTGCGCCTATGTCCAGCAGGATGACCTCTTTATCGGCTC
CCTAACGGCCAGGGAACACCTGATTTTCCAAGCCATGGTGCGGATGCCACGACATCTGACCTATCGGCAG
CGAGTGGCCCGCGTGGATCAGGTGATCCAGGAGCTTTCGCTCAGCAAATGTCAGCACACGATCATCGGTG
TGCCCGGCAGGGTGAAAGGTCTGTCCGGCGGAGAAAGGAAGCGTCTGGCATTCGCCTCCGAGGCTCTAAC
CGATCCGCCGCTTCTGATCTGCGATGAGCCCACCTCCGGACTGGACTCCTTTACCGCCCACAGCGTCGTC
CAGGTGCTGAAGAAGCTGTCGCAGAAGGGCAAGACCGTCATCCTGACCATTCATCAGCCGTCTTCCGAGC
TGTTTGAGCTCTTTGACAAGATCCTTCTGATGGCCGAGGGCAGGGTAGCTTTCTTGGGCACTCCCAGCGA
AGCCGTCGACTTCTTTTCCTAGTGAGTTCGATGTGTTTATTAAGGGTATCTAGTATTACATAACATCTCA
ACTCCTATCCAGCGTGGGTGCCCAGTGTCCTACCAACTACAATCCGGCGGACTTTTACGTACAGGTGTTG
GCCGTTGTGCCCGGACGGGAGATCGAGTCCCGTGATCGGATCGCCAAGATATGCGACAATTTTGCCATTA
GCAAAGTAGCCCGGGATATGGAGCAGTTGTTGGCCACCAAAAATCTGGAGAAGCCACTGGAGCAGCCGGA
GAATGGGTACACCTACAAGGCCACCTGGTTCATGCAGTTCCGGGCGGTCCTGTGGCGATCCTGGCTGTCG
GTGCTCAAGGAACCACTCCTCGTAAAAGTGCGACTTATTCAGACAACGGTGAGTGGTTCCAGTGGAAACA
AATGATATAACGCTTACAATTCTTGGAAACAAATTCGCTAGATTTTAGATAGAATTGCCTGATTCCACAC
CCTTCTTAGTTTTTTTCAATGAGATGTATAGTTTATAGTTTTGCAGAAGATAAATAAATTTCATTTAACT
CGCGAATATTAATGAGATGCGAGTAACATTTTAATTTGCAGATGGTTGCCATCTTGATTGGCCTCATCTT
TTTGGGCCAACAACTCACGCAAGTGGGTGTGATGAATATCAACGGAGCCATCTTCCTCTTCCTGACCAAC
ATGACCTTTCAAAACGTCTTTGCCACGATAAATGTAAGTCATGTTTAGAATACATTTGCATTTCAATAAT
TTACTAACTTTCTAATGAATCGATTCGATTTAGGTGTTCACCTCAGAGCTGCCAGTTTTTATGAGGGAGG
CCCGAAGTCGACTTTATCGCTGTGACACATACTTTCTGGGCAAAACGATTGCCGAATTGCCGCTTTTTCT
CACAGTGCCACTGGTCTTCACGGCGATTGCCTATCCGATGATCGGACTGCGGGCCGGAGTGCTGCACTTC
TTCAACTGCCTGGCGCTGGTCACTCTGGTGGCCAATGTGTCAACGTCCTTCGGATATCTAATATCCTGCG
CCAGCTCCTCGACCTCGATGGCGCTGTCTGTGGGTCCGCCGGTTATCATACCATTCCTGCTCTTTGGCGG
CTTCTTCTTGAACTCGGGCTCGGTGCCAGTATACCTCAAATGGTTGTCGTACCTCTCATGGTTCCGTTAC
GCCAACGAGGGTCTGCTGATTAACCAATGGGCGGACGTGGAGCCGGGCGAAATTAGCTGCACATCGTCGA
ACACCACGTGCCCCAGTTCGGGCAAGGTCATCCTGGAAACGCTTAACTTCTCCGCCGCCGATCTGCCGCT
GGACTACGTGGGTCTGGCCATTCTCATCGTGAGCTTCCGGGTGCTCGCATATCTGGCTCTAAGACTTCGG
GCCCGACGCAAGGAGTAGCCGACATATATCCGAAATAACTGCTTGTTTTTTTTTTTTACCATTATTACCA
TCGTGTTTACTGTTTATTGCCCCCTCAAAAAGCTAATGTAATTATATTTGTGCCAATAAAAACAAGATAT
GACCTATAGAATACAAGTATTTCCCCTTCGAACATCCCCACAAGTAGACTTTGGATTTGTCTTCTAACCA
AAAGACTTACACACCTGCATACCTTACATCAAAAACTCGTTTATCGCTACATAAAACACCGGGATATATT
TTTTATATACATACTTTTCAAATCGCGCGCCCTCTTCATAATTCACCTCCACCACACCACGTTTCGTAGT
TGCTCTTTCGCTGTCTCCCACCCGCTCTCCGCAACACATTCACCTTTTGTTCGACGACCTTGGAGCGACT
GTCGTTAGTTCCGCGCGATTCGGTTCGCTCAAATGGTTCCGAGTGGTTCATTTCGAGTCAATAGAAATTA
GTAATAAATATTTGTATGTACAATTTATTTGCTCCAATATATTTGTATATATTTCCCTCACAGCTATATT
TATTCTAATTTAATATTATGACTTTTTAAGGTAATTTTTTGTGACCTGTTCGGAGTGATTAGCGTTACAA
TTTGAACTGAAAGTGACATCCAGTGTTTGTTCCTTGTGTAGATGCATCTCAAAAAAATGGTGGGCATAAT
AGTGTTGTTTATATATATCAAAAATAACAACTATAATAATAAGAATACATTTAATTTAGAAAATGCTTGG
ATTTCACTGGAACTAGGGCGCGCCTCCGGAACATAATGGTGCAGGGCGCTGACTTCCGCGTTTCCAGACT
TTACGAAACACGGAAACCGAAGACCATTCATGTTGTTGCTCAGGTCGCAGACGTTTTGCAGCAGCAGTCG
CTTCACGTTCGCTCGCGTATCGGTGATTCATTCTGCTAACCAGTAAGGCAACCCCGCCAGCCTAGCCGGG
TCCTCAACGACAGGAGCACGATCATGCGCACCCGTGGCCAGGGCCGCAAGCTTGCATGCCTGCAGGTCGG
AGTACTGTCCTCCGAGCGGAGTACTGTCCTCCGAGCGGAGTACTGTCCTCCGAGCGGAGTACTGTCCTCC
GAGCGGAGTACTGTCCTCCGAGCGGAGACTCTAGCCCTAGGGCATGCCTGCAGGTCGGAGTACTGTCCTC
CGAGCGGAGTACTGTCCTCCGAGCGGAGTACTGTCCTCCGAGCGGAGTACTGTCCTCCGAGCGGAGTACT
GTCCTCCGAGCGGAGACTCTAGCGCTAGCGCATGCCTGCAGGTCGGAGTACTGTCCTCCGAGCGGAGTAC
TGTCCTCCGAGCGGAGTACTGTCCTCCGAGCGGAGTACTGTCCTCCGAGCGGAGTACTGTCCTCCGAGCG
GAGACTCTAGCACTAGTGCATGCCTGCAGGTCGGAGTACTGTCCTCCGAGCGGAGTACTGTCCTCCGAGC
GGAGTACTGTCCTCCGAGCGGAGTACTGTCCTCCGAGCGGAGTACTGTCCTCCGAGCGGAGACTCTAGCG
ACGTCGAGCGCCGGAGTATAAATAGAGGCGCTTCGTCTACGGAGCGACAATTCAATTCAAACAAGCAAAG
TGAACACGTCGCTAAGCGAAAGCTAAGCAAATAAACAAGCGCAGCTGAACAAGCTAAACAATCTGCAGTA
AAGTGCAAGTTAAAGTGAATCAATTAAAAGTAACCAGCAACCAAGTAAATCAACTGCAACTACTGAAATC
TGCCAAGAAGTAATTATTGAATACAAGAAGAGAACTCTGAATAGATCTAAAAGGTAGGTTCAACCACTGA
TGCCTAGGCACACCGAAACGACTAACCCTAATTCTTATCCTTTACTTCAGGCGGCCGCGGCTCGAGCTCG
AGATGGCTTCCTCCCCTCCAAAGAAAAAGAGAAAGGTTAGTTGGAAGGACGCAAGTGGTTGGTCTAGAAT
GCATGCGGATCCCATTCGTCCGCGCAGGCCAAGTCCTGCCCGCGAGCTTCTGCCCGGACCCCAACCGGAT
AGGGTTCAGCCGACTGCAGATCGTGGGGTGTCTGCGCCTGCTGGCAGCCCTCTGGATGGCTTGCCCGCTC
GGCGGACGGTGTCCCGGACCCGGCTGCCATCTCCCCCTGCGCCCTCACCTGCGTTCTCGGCGGGCAGCTT
CAGCGATCTGCTCCGTCCGTTCGATCCGTCGCTTCTTGATACATCGCTTCTTGATTCGATGCCTGCCGTC
GGCACGCCGCATACAGCGGCTGCCCCAGCAGAGTGGGATGAGGCGCAATCGGCTCTGCGTGCAGCCGATG
ACCCGCCACCCACCGTGCGTGTCGCTGTCACTGCCGCGCGGCCGCCGCGCGCCAAGCCGGCCCCGCGACG
GCGTGCTGCGCAACCCTCCGACGCTTCGCCGGCCGCGCAGGTGGATCTACGCACGCTCGGCTACAGTCAG
CAGCAGCAAGAGAAGATCAAACCGAAGGTGCGTTCGACAGTGGCGCAGCACCACGAGGCACTGGTGGGCC
ATGGGTTTACACACGCGCACATCGTTGCGCTCAGCCAACACCCGGCAGCGTTAGGGACCGTCGCTGTCAC
GTATCAGCACATAATCACGGCGTTGCCAGAGGCGACACACGAAGACATCGTTGGCGTCGGCAAACAGTGG
TCCGGCGCACGCGCCCTGGAGGCCTTGCTCACGGATGCGGGGGAGTTGAGAGGTCCGCCGTTACAGTTGG
ACACAGGCCAACTTGTGAAGATTGCAAAACGTGGCGGCGTGACCGCAATGGAGGCAGTGCATGCATCGCG
CAATGCACTGACGGGTGCCCCCCTGAACCTGACCCCGGACCAAGTGGTGGCTATCGCCAGCAACATTGGC
GGCAAGCAAGCGCTCGAAACGGTGCAGCGGCTGTTGCCGGTGCTGTGCCAGGACCATGGCCTGACTCCGG
ACCAAGTGGTGGCTATCGCCAGCCACGATGGCGGCAAGCAAGCGCTCGAAACGGTGCAGCGGCTGTTGCC
GGTGCTGTGCCAGGACCATGGCCTGACTCCGGACCAAGTGGTGGCTATCGCCAGCCACGATGGCGGCAAG
CAAGCGCTCGAAACGGTGCAGCGGCTGTTGCCGGTGCTGTGCCAGGACCATGGCCTGACCCCGGACCAAG
TGGTGGCTATCGCCAGCAACAATGGCGGCAAGCAAGCGCTCGAAACGGTGCAGCGGCTGTTGCCGGTGCT
GTGCCAGGACCATGGCCTGACCCCGGACCAAGTGGTGGCTATCGCCAGCAACGGTGGCGGCAAGCAAGCG
CTCGAAACGGTGCAGCGGCTGTTGCCGGTGCTGTGCCAGGACCATGGCCTGACCCCGGACCAAGTGGTGG
CTATCGCCAGCAACAATGGCGGCAAGCAAGCGCTCGAAACGGTGCAGCGGCTGTTGCCGGTGCTGTGCCA
GGACCATGGCCTGACTCCGGACCAAGTGGTGGCTATCGCCAGCCACGATGGCGGCAAGCAAGCGCTCGAA
ACGGTGCAGCGGCTGTTGCCGGTGCTGTGCCAGGACCATGGCCTGACCCCGGACCAAGTGGTGGCTATCG
CCAGCAACATTGGCGGCAAGCAAGCGCTCGAAACGGTGCAGCGGCTGTTGCCGGTGCTGTGCCAGGACCA
TGGCCTGACCCCGGACCAAGTGGTGGCTATCGCCAGCAACAATGGCGGCAAGCAAGCGCTCGAAACGGTG
CAGCGGCTGTTGCCGGTGCTGTGCCAGGACCATGGCCTGACCCCGGACCAAGTGGTGGCTATCGCCAGCA
ACGGTGGCGGCAAGCAAGCGCTCGAAACGGTGCAGCGGCTGTTGCCGGTGCTGTGCCAGGACCATGGCCT
GACCCCGGACCAAGTGGTGGCTATCGCCAGCAACATTGGCGGCAAGCAAGCGCTCGAAACGGTGCAGCGG
CTGTTGCCGGTGCTGTGCCAGGACCATGGCCTGACCCCGGACCAAGTGGTGGCTATCGCCAGCAACAATG
GCGGCAAGCAAGCGCTCGAAACGGTGCAGCGGCTGTTGCCGGTGCTGTGCCAGGACCATGGCCTGACTCC
GGACCAAGTGGTGGCTATCGCCAGCCACGATGGCGGCAAGCAAGCGCTCGAAACGGTGCAGCGGCTGTTG
CCGGTGCTGTGCCAGGACCATGGCCTGACCCCGGACCAAGTGGTGGCTATCGCCAGCAACAATGGCGGCA
AGCAAGCGCTCGAAACGGTGCAGCGGCTGTTGCCGGTGCTGTGCCAGGACCATGGCCTGACTCCGGACCA
AGTGGTGGCTATCGCCAGCCACGATGGCGGCAAGCAAGCGCTCGAAACGGTGCAGCGGCTGTTGCCGGTG
CTGTGCCAGGACCATGGCCTGACTCCGGACCAAGTGGTGGCTATCGCCAGCCACGATGGCGGCAAGCAAG
CGCTCGAAACGGTGCAGCGGCTGTTGCCGGTGCTGTGCCAGGACCATGGCCTGACCCCGGACCAAGTGGT
GGCTATCGCCAGCAACAATGGCGGCAAGCAAGCGCTCGAAACGGTGCAGCGGCTGTTGCCGGTGCTGTGC
CAGGACCATGGCCTGACCCCGGACCAAGTGGTGGCTATCGCCAGCAACGGTGGCGGCAAGCAAGCGCTCG
AAACGGTGCAGCGGCTGTTGCCGGTGCTGTGCCAGGACCATGGCCTGACCCCGGACCAAGTGGTGGCTAT
CGCCAGCAACGGTGGCGGCAAGCAAGCGCTCGAAAGCATTGTGGCCCAGCTGAGCCGGCCTGATCCGGCG
TTGGCCGCGTTGACCAACGACCACCTCGTCGCCTTGGCCTGCCTCGGCGGACGTCCTGCCATGGATGCAG
TGAAAAAGGGATTGCCGCACGCGCCGGAATTGATCAGAAGAGTCAATCGCCGTATTGGCGAACGCACGTC
CCATCGCGTTGCCGACTACGCGCAAGTGGTTCGCGTGCTGGAGTTTTTCCAGTGCCACTCCCACCCAGCG
TACGCATTTGATGAGGCCATGACGCAGTTCGGGATGAGCAGGAACGGGTTGGTACAGCTCTTTCGCAGAG
TGGGCGTCACCGAACTCGAAGCCCGCGGTGGAACGCTCCCCCCAGCCTCGCAGCGTTGGGACCGTATCCT
CCAGGCATCAGGGATGAAAAGGGCCAAACCGTCCCCTACTTCAGCTCAAACACCGGATCAGGCGTCTTTG
CATGCATTCGCCGATTCGCTGGAGCGTGACCTTGATGCGCCCAGCCCAATGCACGAGGGAGATCAGACGC
GGGCAAGCAGCCGTAAACGGTCCCGATCGGATCGTGCTGTCACCGGCCCCTCCGCACAGCAGGCTGTCGA
GGTGCGCGTTCCCGAACAGCGCGATGCGCTGCATTTGCCCCTCAGCTGGAGGGTAAAACGCCCGCGTACC
AGGATCTGGGGCGGCCTCCCGGATCCGATATCTAGATCCCAGGGTTCCGGACGGGCTGACGCATTGGACG
ATTTTGATCTGGATATGCTGGGAAGTGACGCCCTCGATGATTTTGACCTTGACATGCTTGGTTCGGATGC
CCTTGATGACTTTGACCTCGACATGCTCGGCAGTGACGCCCTTGATGATTTCGACCTGGACATGCTGATC
TAGAAATGAATCGTTTTTAAAATAACAAATCAATTGTTTTATAATATTCGTACGATTCTTTGATTATGTA
ATAAAATGTGATCATTAGGAAGATTACGAAAAATATAAAAAATATGAGTTCTGTGTGTATAACAAATGCT
GTAAACGCCACAATTGTGTTTGTTGCAAATAAACCCATGATTATTTGATTAAAATTGTTGTTTTCTTTGT
TCATAGACAATAGTGTGTTTTGCCTAAACGTGTACTGCATAAACTCCATGCGAGTGTATAGCGAGCTAGT
GGCTAACGCTTGCCCCACCAAAGTAGATTCGTCAAAATCCTCAATTTCATCACCCTCCTCCAAGTTTAAC
ATTTGGCCGTCGGAATTAACTTCTAAAGATGCCACATAATCTAATAAATGAAATAGAGATTCAAACGTGG
CGTCATCGTCCGTTTCGACCATTTCCGAAAAGAACTCGGGCATAAACTCTATGATTTCTCTGGACGTGGT
GTTGTCGAAACTCTCAAAGTACGCAGTCAGGAACGTGCGCGACATGTCGTCGGGAAACTCGCGCGGAAAC
ATGTTGTTGTAACCGAACGGGTCCCATAGCGCCAAAACCAAATCTGCCAGCGTCAATAGAATGAGCACGA
TGCCGACAATGGAGCTGGCTTGGATAGCGATTCGAGTTAACGAATTCTTGAAGACGAAAGGGCCTCGTGA
TACGCCTATTTTTATAGGTTAATGTCATGATAATAATGGTTTCTTA
Features (pLannotate 1.2.2; 15 found; start..end, strand, type, name):
     31..135     +  promoter       AmpR promoter: bla
    136..996     +  CDS            AmpR: β-lactamase; bla; confers resistance to ampicillin, carbenicillin, and related antibiotics
   1167..1755    +  rep_origin     ori: high-copy-number ColE1/pMB1/pBR322/pUC origin of replication
   1842..1911    +  protein_bind   attB: attB site for the φC31 integrase (Groth et al., 2000) phage φC31 integrase
   2127..6246    +  gene           mini-white: white; This modified version of the white gene lacks part of the first intron.
   6251..6406    +  CDS            YPB1_ECOLX (fragment): Protein predicted: Swiss-Prot protein existence level 4. From Escherichia coli.
   6488..6509    -  misc_feature   MCS (fragment): pUC18/19 multiple cloning site
   6508..6602    +  protein_bind   5X UAS: five tandem copies of the "ScaI site" 17-mer CGGAGTACTGTCCTCCG, an upstream activating sequence (UAS) that efficiently binds yeast Gal4 (Webster et al., 1988; Pfeiffer et al., 2010) GAL4
   6636..6730    +  protein_bind   5X UAS: five tandem copies of the "ScaI site" 17-mer CGGAGTACTGTCCTCCG, an upstream activating sequence (UAS) that efficiently binds yeast Gal4 (Webster et al., 1988; Pfeiffer et al., 2010) GAL4
   6764..6858    +  protein_bind   5X UAS: five tandem copies of the "ScaI site" 17-mer CGGAGTACTGTCCTCCG, an upstream activating sequence (UAS) that efficiently binds yeast Gal4 (Webster et al., 1988; Pfeiffer et al., 2010) GAL4
   6892..6986    +  protein_bind   5X UAS: five tandem copies of the "ScaI site" 17-mer CGGAGTACTGTCCTCCG, an upstream activating sequence (UAS) that efficiently binds yeast Gal4 (Webster et al., 1988; Pfeiffer et al., 2010) GAL4
   7011..7249    +  promoter       hsp70 promoter: Drosophila melanogaster hsp70Bb promoter
   7264..7330    +  intron         Mhc intron: modified Drosophila myosin heavy chain intron 16 (Pfeiffer et al., 2010)
   7428..10877   +  CDS            avrBs3: AVRB3_XANEU - Experimental evidence at protein level: Swiss-Prot protein existence level 1. Avirulence protein. Acts as a transcription factor in C.annuum plants. In susceptible plants lacking the Bs3 resistance gene induces expression of a number of genes, including genes homologous to a family of auxin-induced genes, alpha-expansin genes, pectate lyase, anthocyanidin glucoside rhamnosyl transferase and at least one transcription factor, UPA20. Their expression leads to plant hypertrophy in mesophyll cells, probably mainly mediated by UPA20 (PubMed:17962565). In resistant plants induces the h
  11080..11745   -  CDS            P74 (fragment): PIF0_NPVAC - Experimental evidence at protein level: Swiss-Prot protein existence level 1. Plays an essential role for oral infectivity of occlusion- derived virus (ODV) and functions also in host midgut attachment and fusion by binding to a specific host receptor. From Autographa californica nuclear polyhedrosis virus (AcMNPV).
