[The description below was written by a language model from this plasmid's Addgene catalogue record and pLannotate feature annotations shown in this document.]
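Description:
pJC-20xUAS-TALE3-VP64-P10 is an 11.8 kb Drosophila transgenesis and insect expression plasmid built on the pJC-TALE-VP64 backbone. It is propagated in E. coli as a high-copy plasmid through a ColE1/pUC-type origin and selected with ampicillin via the β-lactamase gene. For delivery into flies it carries a φC31 attB site, which allows integrase-mediated insertion into a genomic attP landing site. It also carries the mini-white eye-colour marker for identifying transformants.

The payload is a Gal4-responsive expression cassette. Four tandem 5X UAS blocks, giving twenty Gal4 binding sites, sit upstream of the Drosophila hsp70Bb promoter, which serves as the promoter for the cassette. A modified myosin heavy chain intron 16 follows, an element commonly included to enhance expression. The coding sequence is annotated by homology as Xanthomonas AvrBs3, reflecting the TAL effector scaffold. According to the record, a synthetic TALE3 repeat array of about 2 kb was Golden Gate assembled between the TAL N- and C-terminal regions using BsmBI sites that were destroyed in cloning. The plasmid name indicates a VP64 activation domain fusion, although VP64 is not separately annotated. The downstream reverse-strand AcMNPV P74 fragment probably corresponds to the baculoviral p10 3' region named in the construct, which would act as the terminator.

Both feature tables, from the depositor sequence and the repository sequencing result, agree apart from the extent of the mini-white annotation. The construct places a designer TALE transcriptional activator under Gal4 control, and it belongs to a multiplexable TALE-based binary expression system for in vivo cellular interaction studies. The DNA target of TALE3 is not stated in the record.
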