Addgene plasmid #104607: pJC-20xUAS-TALE3-VP64-P10
Purpose: Expresses TALE3 under UAS control
Depositing lab: Tudor Fulga. Depositing organization: University of Oxford. Publication: A multiplexable TALE-based binary expression system for in vivo cellular interaction studies. Toegel M, Azzam G, Lee EY, Knapp DJHF, Tan Y, Fa M, Fulga TA. Nat Commun. 2017 Nov 21;8(1):1663. doi: 10.1038/s41467-017-01592-3. PubMed 29162808.
Backbone
  Vector backbone: pJC-TALE-VP64 (Plasmid #46147)
  Backbone manufacturer: David L. Stern
  Backbone size w/o insert (bp): 9851
  Total vector size (bp): 11806
  Modifications to backbone: Golden Gate assembled TALE3-array inserted between TAL-N' and TAL-C'
  Vector type: Insect Expression, TALEN
Growth in bacteria
  Bacterial resistance: Ampicillin, 100 μg/mL
  Growth temperature: 37°C
  Growth strain: NEB Stable
  Copy number: High Copy
Gene/Insert
  Gene/Insert name: TALE3
  Species: Synthetic
  Insert size (bp): 1955
  Promoter: hsp70
  Cloning method: Restriction Enzyme; 5′ cloning site BsmBI (destroyed during cloning); 3′ cloning site BsmBI (destroyed during cloning)
  Sequencing primers: 5′ AGCAGCAAGAGAAGATCAAACC
Terms and licenses: Academic/Nonprofit Terms; Industry Terms: Not Available to Industry
How to cite: pJC-20xUAS-TALE3-VP64-P10 was a gift from Tudor Fulga (Addgene plasmid # 104607 ; http://n2t.net/addgene:104607 ; RRID:Addgene_104607)
